Addgene plasmid #41908: Hchk2 (kin-)-PUNI10
Depositing lab: Stephen Elledge. Depositing organization: Harvard Medical School. Publication: ATM and ATR substrate analysis reveals extensive protein networks responsive to DNA damage. Matsuoka S, Ballif BA, Smogorzewska A, McDonald ER 3rd, Hurov KE, Luo J, Bakalarski CE, Zhao Z, Solimini N, Lerenthal Y, Shiloh Y, Gygi SP, Elledge SJ. Science. 2007 May 25;316(5828):1160-6. 10.1126/science.1140321 PubMed 17525332.
Backbone
  Vector backbone: pUNI10
  Vector type: Bacterial Expression
Growth in bacteria
  Bacterial resistance: Kanamycin, 50 μg/mL
  Growth temperature: 37°C
  Growth strain: DH5alpha
  Copy number: Unknown
Gene/Insert
  Gene/Insert name: CHK2
  Species: H. sapiens (human)
  Mutation: kinase dead (D347A)
  Entrez Gene: CHEK2 (a.k.a. CDS1, CHK2, HuCds1, LFS2, PP1425, RAD53, TPDS4, hCds1)
Terms and licenses: Academic/Nonprofit Terms; Industry Terms: Not Available to Industry
How to cite: Hchk2 (kin-)-PUNI10 was a gift from Stephen Elledge (Addgene plasmid # 41908 ; http://n2t.net/addgene:41908 ; RRID:Addgene_41908)
