[The description below was written by a language model from this plasmid's Addgene catalogue record.]
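Description:
Hchk2 (kin-)-PUNI10 carries the human checkpoint kinase CHK2 (gene symbol CHEK2, also known as CDS1 or the human RAD53 homologue) in the pUNI10 backbone. The catalogue lists it as a bacterial expression vector, propagated in E. coli under kanamycin selection. The copy number is recorded as unknown, and the record does not state the origin of replication, the promoter, any epitope tags or the insert size. No feature table is provided, so the exact layout of the plasmid cannot be described from what is given.

The insert carries a D347A substitution, described as a kinase-dead mutation. It produces a catalytically inactive form of CHK2, hence the "kin-" in the name. pUNI-series plasmids are generally known as the "univector" donor component of a Cre-lox based plasmid fusion system. In that system an open reading frame cloned next to a loxP site is recombined into recipient vectors that supply promoters and tags for different hosts. The record itself does not confirm these elements for this clone, so it may serve more as a gene-carrying entry construct than as a stand-alone expression plasmid.

CHK2 is an effector kinase in the DNA damage response, acting downstream of ATM. The associated publication concerns ATM and ATR substrate networks responsive to DNA damage. A kinase-dead allele of this kind is typically used as a negative control alongside wild-type CHK2, or to separate catalytic from non-catalytic functions of the protein in checkpoint signalling studies, although the record does not specify a particular use.
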