>Addgene plasmid #41908 | Hchk2 (kin-)-PUNI10 | addgene partial sequence | sequence record 89647 | hChk2-fwd 5'-ggcaccttccagggtcaagg-3'
GCACAGACGAGGCTGATCAGCGAGCTCGTCGACCTCGAGGCCACGAAGGCCTTTTTTTTTTTTTTTTTTT
TTTTTTTTTTTTTTTTTTTTCCATCAGGTTTTTAATTGTACATCAGTGACTGTGAAAAAGCAATTATTCC
CATAATTAAAATACAAACTATAAAAAAACAGACTCAAAGAAAAGAAAGATGACAGAGTGAAAGAAGGTAC
ATTTCTTTCGTGTTCAAACCACGGAGTTCACAACACAGCAGCACACACAGCTGGGCGCTTTGTGGTCTCG
GCACCCTCGGCTTCCCCTTCACGGGGCCGCTTTCGACTAGTAGAAGGCTGGGCTAGAACCTGGGGTAGAG
CTGTGGATTCATTTTCCTCAGACAGAAGATCTTGAAACTTTCTCTTCATGTCTTCATCCTGAAGCCACGG
GTGTCTTAAGGCTTCTTCTGTCGTAAAACGTGCCTTTGGATCCACTACCAACAACTTCTTGACAAGGTCC
AGAGCTTTCTCTGAGACTTCTGCCCAGACTTCAGGAATGAAGTTGTATTTTCCACTGGTGATCTGATCCT
TCAGTGACACTTGAGTCCTATGCTCAGAGAAAGGTGGATACCCACTAAGGCAGATAAAAAGAATAACTCC
TAAACTCCAGCAGTCCACAGCACGGTTATACCCAGCAGTCCCAACAGAAACAAGAACTTCAGGCGCCAAG
TAGGTGGGGGTTCCACATAAGGTTCTCATGAGAGAGGTCTCTCCCAAAATCTTGGAGTGCCCAAAATCAG
TAATCTTTATAAGACAGTCCTCTTCTTGAGATGACAGTAAAACATTCTCTGGCTTTAAGGCACGGTGTAT
AATACCGTTTTCATGAAGGTACTGCACAGCCAAGAGCATCTGGTAAAAATA
